>Addgene plasmid #44988 | pZHY162 | depositor full sequence | sequence record 62296 | pZHY162 sequence 5264 bps
AAGCTTGCATGCCTGCAGTGCAGCGTGACCAAATCTCAGAATTCCAATCCCACAAAAATCTGAGCTTAAC
AGCACAGTTGCTCCTCTCAGAGCAGAATCGGGTATTCAACACCCTCATATCAACTACTACGTTGTGTATA
ACGGTCCACATGCCGGTATATACGATGACTGGGGTTGTACAAAGGCGGCAACAAACGGCGTTCCCGGAGT
TGCACACAAGAAATTTGCCACTATTACAGAGGCAAGAGCAGCAGCTGACGCGTACACAACAAGTCAGCAA
ACAGACAGGTTGAACTTCATCCCCAAAGGAGAAGCTCAACTCAAGCCCAAGAGCTTTGCTAAGGCCCTAA
CAAGCCCACCAAAGCAAAAAGCCCACTGGCTCACGCTAGGAACCAAAAGGCCCAGCAGTGATCCAGCCCC
AAAAGAGATCTCCTTTGCCCCGGAGATTACAATGGACGATTTCCTCTATCTTTACGATCTAGGAAGGAAG
TTCGAAGGTGAAGGTGACGACACTATGTTCACCACTGATAATGAGAAGGTTAGCCTCTTCAATTTCAGAA
AGAATGCTGACCCACAGATGGTTAGAGAGGCCTACGCAGCAGGTCTCATCAAGACGATCTACCCGAGTAA
CAATCTCCAGGAGATCAAATACCTTCCCAAGAAGGTTAAAGATGCAGTCAAAAGATTCAGGACTAATTGC
ATCAAGAACACAGAGAAAGACATATTTCTCAAGATCAGAAGTACTATTCCAGTATGGACGATTCAAGGCT
TGCTTCATAAACCAAGGCAAGTAATAGAGATTGGAGTCTCTAAAAAGGTAGTTCCTACTGAATCTAAGGC
CATGCATGGAGTCTAAGATTCAAATCGAGGATCTAACAGAACTCGCCGTGAAGACTGGCGAACAGTTCAT
ACAGAGTCTTTTACGACTCAATGACAAGAAGAAAATCTTCGTCAACATGGTGGAGCACGACACTCTGGTC
TACTCCAAAAATGTCAAAGATACAGTCTCAGAAGACCAAAGGGCTATTGAGACTTTTCAACAAAGGATAA
TTTCGGGAAACCTCCTCGGATTCCATTGCCCAGCTATCTGTCACTTCATCGAAAGGACAGTAGAAAAGGA
AGGTGGCTCCTACAAATGCCATCATTGCGATAAAGGAAAGGCTATCATTCAAGATCTCTCTGCCGACAGT
GGTCCCAAAGATGGACCCCCACCCACGAGGAGCATCGTGGAAAAAGAAGACGTTCCAACCACGTCTTCAA
AGCAAGTGGATTGATGTGACATCTCCACTGACGTAAGGGATGACGCACAATCCCACTATCCTTCGCAAGA
CCCTTCCTCTATATAAGGAAGTTCATTTCATTTGGAGAGGACACGCACGAGATCTGCAGGTCGACTCTAG
AGGATCCCCTCGAGGCGCGCCAAGCTATCAAACAAGTTTGTACAAAAAAGCAGGCTCCGAATTCGCCCTT
GGATCCATGGCTCCTAAGAAGAAGAGAAAGGTTATAACAATGGTGAGCAAGGGCGAGGAGCTGTTCAMCG
GGGTGGTGCCCATCCTGGTCGAGCTGGACGGCGACGTAAACGGCCACAAGTTCAGCGTGTCCGGCGAGGG
CGAGGGCGATGCCACCTACGGCAAGCTGACCCTGAAGTTCATCTGCACCACCGGCAAGCTGCCCGTGCCC
TGGCCCACCCTCGTGACCACCTTCGGCTACGGCCTGCAGTGCTTCGCCCGCTACCCCGACCACATGAAGC
AGCACGACTTCTTCAAGTCCGCCATGCCCGAAGGCTACGTCCAGGAGCGCACCATCTTCTTCAAGGACGA
CGGCAACTACAAGACCCGCGCCGAGGTGAAGTTCGAGGGCGACACCCTGGTGAACCGCATCGAGCTGAAG
GGCATCGACTTCAAGGAGGACGGCAACATCCTGGGGCACAAGCTGGAGTACAACTACAACAGCCACAACG
TCTATATCATGGCCGACAAGCAGAAGAACGGCATCAAGGTGAACTTCAAGATCCGCCACAACATCGAGGA
CGGCAGCGTGCAGCTCGCCGACCACTACCAGCAGAACACCCCCATCGGCGACGGCCCCGTGCTGCTGCCC
GACAACCACTACCTGAGCTACCAGTCCGCCCTGAGCAAAGACCCCAACGAGAAGCGCGATCACATGGTCC
TGCTGGAGTTCGTGACCGCCGCCGGGATCACTCTCGGCATGGACGAGCTGTACAAGCCGCGGTTCCCGGG
AGATCTTTAGAGCTCGAATTTCCCCTGCAGGAAGGGCGAATTCGACCCAGCTTTCTTGTACAAAGTGGTT
CGATAATTCCTTAATTAACTAGTTCTAGAGCGGCCGCCCACCGCGGTGGAGCTCGAATTTCCCCGATCGT
TCAAACATTTGGCAATAAAGTTTCTTAAGATTGAATCCTGTTGCCGGTCTTGCGATGATTATCATATAAT
TTCTGTTGAATTACGTTAAGCATGTAATAATTAACATGTAATGCATGACGTTATTTATGAGATGGGTTTT
TATGATTAGAGTCCCGCAATTATACATTTAATACGCGATAGAAAACAAAATATAGCGCGCAAACTAGGAT
AAATTATCGCGCGCGGTGTCATCTATGTTACTAGATCGGGAATTCGTAATCATGGTCATAGCTGTTTCCT
GTGTGAAATTGTTATCCGCTCACAATTCCACACAACATACGAGCCGGAAGCATAAAGTGTAAAGCCTGGG
GTGCCTAATGAGTGAGCTAACTCACATTAATTGCGTTGCGCTCACTGCCCGCTTTCCAGTCGGGAAACCT
GTCGTGCCAGCTGCATTAATGAATCGGCCAACGCGCGGGGAGAGGCGGTTTGCGTATTGGGCGCTCTTCC
GCTTCCTCGCTCACTGACTCGCTGCGCTCGGTCGTTCGGCTGCGGCGAGCGGTATCAGCTCACTCAAAGG
CGGTAATACGGTTATCCACAGAATCAGGGGATAACGCAGGAAAGAACATGTGAGCAAAAGGCCAGCAAAA
GGCCAGGAACCGTAAAAAGGCCGCGTTGCTGGCGTTTTTCCATAGGCTCCGCCCCCCTGACGAGCATCAC
AAAAATCGACGCTCAAGTCAGAGGTGGCGAAACCCGACAGGACTATAAAGATACCAGGCGTTTCCCCCTG
GAAGCTCCCTCGTGCGCTCTCCTGTTCCGACCCTGCCGCTTACCGGATACCTGTCCGCCTTTCTCCCTTC
GGGAAGCGTGGCGCTTTCTCATAGCTCACGCTGTAGGTATCTCAGTTCGGTGTAGGTCGTTCGCTCCAAG
CTGGGCTGTGTGCACGAACCCCCCGTTCAGCCCGACCGCTGCGCCTTATCCGGTAACTATCGTCTTGAGT
CCAACCCGGTAAGACACGACTTATCGCCACTGGCAGCAGCCACTGGTAACAGGATTAGCAGAGCGAGGTA
TGTAGGCGGTGCTACAGAGTTCTTGAAGTGGTGGCCTAACTACGGCTACACTAGAAGGACAGTATTTGGT
ATCTGCGCTCTGCTGAAGCCAGTTACCTTCGGAAAAAGAGTTGGTAGCTCTTGATCCGGCAAACAAACCA
CCGCTGGTAGCGGTGGTTTTTTTGTTTGCAAGCAGCAGATTACGCGCAGAAAAAAAGGATCTCAAGAAGA
TCCTTTGATCTTTTCTACGGGGTCTGACGCTCAGTGGAACGAAAACTCACGTTAAGGGATTTTGGTCATG
AGATTATCAAAAAGGATCTTCACCTAGATCCTTTTAAATTAAAAATGAAGTTTTAAATCAATCTAAAGTA
TATATGAGTAAACTTGGTCTGACAGTTACCAATGCTTAATCAGTGAGGCACCTATCTCAGCGATCTGTCT
ATTTCGTTCATCCATAGTTGCCTGACTCCCCGTCGTGTAGATAACTACGATACGGGAGGGCTTACCATCT
GGCCCCAGTGCTGCAATGATACCGCGAGACCCACGCTCACCGGCTCCAGATTTATCAGCAATAAACCAGC
CAGCCGGAAGGGCCGAGCGCAGAAGTGGTCCTGCAACTTTATCCGCCTCCATCCAGTCTATTAATTGTTG
CCGGGAAGCTAGAGTAAGTAGTTCGCCAGTTAATAGTTTGCGCAACGTTGTTGCCATTGCTACAGGCATC
GTGGTGTCACGCTCGTCGTTTGGTATGGCTTCATTCAGCTCCGGTTCCCAACGATCAAGGCGAGTTACAT
GATCCCCCATGTTGTGCAAAAAAGCGGTTAGCTCCTTCGGTCCTCCGATCGTTGTCAGAAGTAAGTTGGC
CGCAGTGTTATCACTCATGGTTATGGCAGCACTGCATAATTCTCTTACTGTCATGCCATCCGTAAGATGC
TTTTCTGTGACTGGTGAGTACTCAACCAAGTCATTCTGAGAATAGTGTATGCGGCGACCGAGTTGCTCTT
GCCCGGCGTCAATACGGGATAATACCGCGCCACATAGCAGAACTTTAAAAGTGCTCATCATTGGAAAACG
TTCTTCGGGGCGAAAACTCTCAAGGATCTTACCGCTGTTGAGATCCAGTTCGATGTAACCCACTCGTGCA
CCCAACTGATCTTCAGCATCTTTTACTTTCACCAGCGTTTCTGGGTGAGCAAAAACAGGAAGGCAAAATG
CCGCAAAAAAGGGAATAAGGGCGACACGGAAATGTTGAATACTCATACTCTTCCTTTTTCAATATTATTG
AAGCATTTATCAGGGTTATTGTCTCATGAGCGGATACATATTTGAATGTATTTAGAAAAATAAACAAATA
GGGGTTCCGCGCACATTTCCCCGAAAAGTGCCACCTGACGTCTAAGAAACCATTATTATCATGACATTAA
CCTATAAAAATAGGCGTATCACGAGGCCCTTTCGTCTCGCGCGTTTCGGTGATGACGGTGAAAACCTCTG
ACACATGCAGCTCCCGGAGACGGTCACAGCTTGTCTGTAAGCGGATGCCGGGAGCAGACAAGCCCGTCAG
GGCGCGTCAGCGGGTGTTGGCGGGTGTCGGGGCTGGCTTAACTATGCGGCATCAGAGCAGATTGTACTGA
GAGTGCACCATATGCGGTGTGAAATACCGCACAGATGCGTAAGGAGAAAATACCGCATCAGGCGCCATTC
GCCATTCAGGCTGCGCAACTGTTGGGAAGGGCGATCGGTGCGGGCCTCTTCGCTATTACGCCAGCTGGCG
AAAGGGGGATGTGCTGCAAGGCGATTAAGTTGGGTAACGCCAGGGTTTTCCCAGTCACGACGTTGTAAAA
CGACGGCCAGTGCC
Features (pLannotate 1.2.2; 19 found; start..end, strand, type, name):
      1..18      -  misc_feature   MCS (fragment): pUC18/19 multiple cloning site
     29..844     +  CDS            IBMP_CAMVB (fragment): Experimental evidence at protein level: Swiss-Prot protein existence level 1. Enhances the ribosomal termination-reinitiation event leading to the translation of major open reading frames on the polycistronic viral RNAs. From Cauliflower mosaic virus (strain Bari 1) (CaMV).
   1028..1373    +  promoter       CaMV 35S promoter: strong constitutive promoter from cauliflower mosaic virus
   1384..1409    -  misc_feature   MCS (fragment): pUC18/19 multiple cloning site
   1432..1456    +  protein_bind   attB1: mutant version of attB; recombination site for the Gateway® BP reaction BP Clonase™
   1510..2226    +  CDS            EYFP: EYFP is a basic (constitutively fluorescent) green/yellow fluorescent protein published in 1996, derived from Aequorea victoria. It is reported to be a very rapidly-maturing weak dimer with high acid sensitivity.
   2285..2309    -  protein_bind   attB2: mutant version of attB; recombination site for the Gateway® BP reaction BP Clonase™
   2328..2364    -  misc_feature   MCS (fragment): pBluescript multiple cloning site
   2375..2627    +  terminator     NOS terminator: nopaline synthase terminator and poly(A) signal
   2669..2685    -  protein_bind   lac operator: The lac repressor binds to the lac operator to inhibit transcription in E. coli. This inhibition can be relieved by adding lactose or isopropyl-β-D-thiogalactopyranoside (IPTG). lac repressor encoded by lacI
   2693..2723    -  promoter       lac promoter: promoter for the E. coli lac operon
   2738..2759    -  protein_bind   CAP binding site: CAP binding activates transcription in the presence of cAMP. E. coli catabolite activator protein
   2772..2864    -  CDS            lacI (fragment): lac repressor; lacI; The lac repressor binds to the lac operator to inhibit transcription in E. coli. This inhibition can be relieved by adding lactose or isopropyl-β-D-thiogalactopyranoside (IPTG).
   3047..3635    -  rep_origin     ori: high-copy-number ColE1/pMB1/pBR322/pUC origin of replication
   3806..4666    -  CDS            AmpR: β-lactamase; bla; confers resistance to ampicillin, carbenicillin, and related antibiotics
   4667..4771    -  promoter       AmpR promoter: bla
   4866..4901    +  CDS            rop (fragment): Rop protein, which maintains plasmids at low copy number; rop
   5003..5102    +  misc_feature   bom (fragment): basis of mobility region from pBR322
   5108..5262    -  CDS            lacZα (fragment): LacZα fragment of β-galactosidase; lacZ fragment
