[The description below was written by a language model from this plasmid's Addgene catalogue record and pLannotate feature annotations shown in this document.]
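Description:
pZHY162 is a small, high-copy plant expression plasmid built on the pZHY051 backbone, in which a yellow fluorescent protein gene is placed under the cauliflower mosaic virus 35S promoter. It is maintained in E. coli through a pUC/ColE1-type origin and selected with ampicillin via the β-lactamase gene and its native promoter. The rest of the backbone consists of pUC-style remnants: lac promoter/operator and CAP site, lacZα and lacI fragments, partial rop and bom sequences, and pieces of multiple cloning sites. No T-DNA borders, plant selectable marker or Agrobacterium-compatible origin are annotated, which suggests direct DNA delivery and transient expression rather than binary-vector transformation, although the record does not state the delivery route.

The expression cassette begins with CaMV sequence upstream of the core promoter. This sequence is annotated as a fragment of the viral inclusion body/transactivator ORF and most likely reflects an extended 35S promoter region rather than an intended coding sequence. The 35S promoter follows, then an EYFP open reading frame flanked by attB1 and attB2 sites, and finally the nopaline synthase terminator and polyadenylation signal. The attB sites are the scars of Gateway recombination, matching the recorded cloning method, and indicate that YFP was moved into a destination version of the backbone.

The catalogue lists a 2,250 bp insert and a 5,059 bp total, whereas the annotated EYFP CDS is about 720 bp and the deposited sequence is 5,264 nt. The stated insert size probably covers more than the coding region alone. Deposited with a study on TALEN-mediated plant genome engineering, the plasmid plausibly serves as a constitutive YFP reporter or control, though its exact role is not stated.
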