Addgene plasmid #44988: pZHY162
Depositing lab: Daniel Voytas. Publication: TALENs enable efficient plant genome engineering. Zhang Y, Zhang F, Li X, Baller JA, Qi Y, Starker CG, Bogdanove AJ, Voytas DF. Plant Physiol. 2012 Nov 2. 10.1104/pp.112.205179 PubMed 23124327.
Backbone
  Vector backbone: pZHY051
  Total vector size (bp): 5059
  Vector type: Plant Expression
Growth in bacteria
  Bacterial resistance: Ampicillin, 100 μg/mL
  Growth temperature: 37°C
  Growth strain: DH5alpha
  Copy number: High Copy
Gene/Insert
  Gene/Insert name: YFP
  Insert size (bp): 2250
  Promoter: 35S
  Cloning method: Gateway Cloning
  Sequencing primers: 5′ ACGTAAGGGATGACGCACA
Terms and licenses: Academic/Nonprofit Terms; Industry Terms: Not Available to Industry
How to cite: pZHY162 was a gift from Daniel Voytas (Addgene plasmid # 44988)
