>Addgene plasmid #44988 | pZHY162 | addgene partial sequence | sequence record 63728 | 35S promoter
GGAAGTTCATTTCATTTGGAGAGGACACGCACGAGATCTGCAGGTCGACTCTAGAGGATCCCCTCGAGGC
GCGCCAAGCTATCAAACAAGTTTGTACAAAAAAGCAGGCTCCGAATTCGCCCTTGGATCCATGGCTCCTA
AGAAGAAGAGAAAGGTTATAACAATGGTGAGCAAGGGCGAGGAGCTGTTCACCGGGGTGGTGCCAATCCT
GGTCGAGCTGGACGGCGACGTAAACGGCCACAAGTTCAGCGTGTCCGGCGAGGGCGAGGGCGATGCCACC
TACGGCAAGCTGACCCTGAAGTTCATCTGCACCACCGGCAAGCTGCCCGTGCCCTGGCCCACCCTCGTGA
CCACCTTCGGCTACGGCCTGCAGTGCTTCGCCCGCTACCCCGACCACATGAAGCAGCACGACTTCTTCAA
GTCCGCCATGCCCGAAGGCTACGTCCAGGAGCGCACCATCTTCTTCAAGGACGACGGCAACTACAAGACC
CGCGCCGAGGTGAAGTTCGAGGGCGACACACTGGTGAACCGCATCGAGCTGAAGGGCATCGACTTCAAGG
AGGACGGCAACATCCTGGGGCACAAGCTGGAGTACAACTACAACAGCCACAACGTCTATATCATGGCCGA
CAAGCAGAAGAACGGCATCAAGGTGAACTTCAAGATCCGCCACAACATCGAGGACGGCAGCGTGCAGCTC
GCCGACCACTACCAGCAGAACACCCCCATCGGCGACGGCCCCGTGATGCTGCCCGACAACCACTACCTGA
GCTACCAGTCCGCCCTGAGCAAAGACCCCAACGAGAAGCGCGATCACATGGTCCTGCTGGAGTTCGTGAC
CGCCGCCGGGATCACTCTCGGCATGGAAGAGCTGTACAAGCCGCGGTTCCCGGGAGATCTTTAGAGCTCG
AATTTCCCCTGCAGGAAGGGCGAATTCGACCCAGCTT
